Addgene plasmid #241492: pMIHP-16284 HA.Ollas.S
Purpose: (Empty Backbone) HA.Ollas.S Flow Code Plasmid
Depositing lab: Adrian Liston. Depositing organization: Babraham Institute.
Backbone
  Vector backbone: p.MIHP — made from p.MIGII with the GFP element being replaced with the histone epitopes
  Vector type: Retroviral
  Tag / fusion protein: HA; Ollas; S
Growth in bacteria
  Bacterial resistance: Ampicillin, 100 μg/mL
  Growth temperature: 30°C
  Growth strain: NEB Stable
  Copy number: Unknown
Gene/Insert
  Gene/Insert name: None
Resource information
  A portion of this plasmid was derived from a plasmid made by: The plasmids were generated using pro-code vectors received from Dr Brian Brown at Mount Sinai and we have their permission via email for these to be deposited.
Terms and licenses: Academic/Nonprofit Terms; Industry Terms: Not Available to Industry
Depositor comments: Any stbl competent cell strain can be used for growing this plasmid.
How to cite: pMIHP-16284 HA.Ollas.S was a gift from Adrian Liston (Addgene plasmid # 241492 ; http://n2t.net/addgene:241492 ; RRID:Addgene_241492)
