[The description below was written by a language model from this plasmid's Addgene catalogue record and pLannotate feature annotations shown in this document.]
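Description:
pMIHP-16284 HA.Ollas.S is an empty-backbone gammaretroviral transfer vector of about 6.4 kb. It is built on p.MIHP, a derivative of the MSCV-type plasmid p.MIGII in which the GFP reporter was replaced by a histone carrying epitope tags. The viral cassette is flanked by 5' and 3' long terminal repeats from murine embryonic stem cell virus. It contains the MESV Ψ packaging signal and a truncated, start-codon-less MMLV gag segment, which together allow the genomic RNA to be packaged when the viral proteins are supplied in trans. The plasmid backbone provides a high-copy ColE1/pUC-type origin and a β-lactamase gene for ampicillin selection in E. coli. The small tet, rop, bom, lacI and lacZα fragments are remnants of earlier cloning vectors. The depositor propagates it in recombination-deficient "stable" strains, as is usual for LTR-containing plasmids.

No gene of interest is present. Downstream of gag lies an EMCV IRES followed by a mouse histone H2B coding sequence (H2bc3) joined to epitope tags. The record lists these tags as HA, Ollas and S, although the automated annotation detected only an HA fragment. No internal promoter is annotated, so expression presumably comes from the 5' LTR. A gene placed upstream of the IRES, where no cloning site is annotated, would then be co-expressed with the tagged histone from one bicistronic transcript. The epitope combination serves as a "Flow Code", a protein barcode adapted from the Pro-Code vector system. Antibody staining for the tags should identify transduced cells by flow cytometry. Vectors carrying different tag combinations would presumably allow several constructs to be distinguished in a pooled population.
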