Features (pLannotate 1.2.2; 20 found; start..end, strand, type, name):
     32..233     -  CDS            TcR (fragment): tetracycline efflux protein; tet; confers resistance to tetracycline
    234..332     +  CDS            env (fragment): murine leukemia virus gPr80 envelope polyprotein precursor; env; proteolytically cleaved into gp70SU and p15TM subunits
    374..890     +  LTR            5' LTR: 5' long terminal repeat from murine embryonic stem cell virus
    954..1295    +  misc_feature   MESV Ψ: packaging signal of murine embryonic stem cell virus
   1362..1778    +  CDS            gag (truncated): truncated Moloney murine leukemia virus (MMLV) gag gene lacking the start codon
   1837..2397    +  misc_feature   IRES: internal ribosome entry site (IRES) of the encephalomyocarditis virus (EMCV)
   2400..2777    +  CDS            H2bc3: H2B1B_MOUSE - Also known as Hist1h2bb Experimental evidence at protein level: Swiss-Prot protein existence level 1. Core component of nucleosome. Nucleosomes wrap and compact DNA into chromatin, limiting DNA accessibility to the cellular machineries which require DNA as a template. Histones thereby play a central role in transcription regulation, DNA repair, DNA replication and chromosomal stability. DNA accessibility is regulated via a complex set of post-translational modifications of histones, also called histone code, and nucleosome remodeling. From Mus musculus (Mouse).
   2820..2846    +  CDS            3xHA (fragment): three tandem HA epitope tags
   3001..3031    +  misc_feature   MCS (fragment): pUC18/19 multiple cloning site
   3151..3665    +  LTR            3' LTR: 3' long terminal repeat from murine embryonic stem cell virus
   3827..3843    -  protein_bind   lac operator: The lac repressor binds to the lac operator to inhibit transcription in E. coli. This inhibition can be relieved by adding lactose or isopropyl-β-D-thiogalactopyranoside (IPTG). lac repressor encoded by lacI
   3851..3881    -  promoter       lac promoter: promoter for the E. coli lac operon
   3896..3917    -  protein_bind   CAP binding site: CAP binding activates transcription in the presence of cAMP. E. coli catabolite activator protein
   3930..4022    -  CDS            lacI (fragment): lac repressor; lacI; The lac repressor binds to the lac operator to inhibit transcription in E. coli. This inhibition can be relieved by adding lactose or isopropyl-β-D-thiogalactopyranoside (IPTG).
   4205..4793    -  rep_origin     ori: high-copy-number ColE1/pMB1/pBR322/pUC origin of replication
   4964..5824    -  CDS            AmpR: β-lactamase; bla; confers resistance to ampicillin, carbenicillin, and related antibiotics
   5825..5929    -  promoter       AmpR promoter: bla
   6024..6059    +  CDS            rop (fragment): Rop protein, which maintains plasmids at low copy number; rop
   6161..6260    +  misc_feature   bom (fragment): basis of mobility region from pBR322
   6266..32      -  CDS            lacZα (fragment) (across the origin): LacZα fragment of β-galactosidase; lacZ fragment
>Addgene plasmid #241492 | pMIHP-16284 HA.Ollas.S | addgene full sequence | sequence record 481838 | Addgene NGS Result
TTTTCCCAGTCACGACGTTGTAAAACGACGGCGCAAGGAATGGTGCATGCAAGGAGATGGCGCCCAACAG
TCCCCCGGCCACGGGGCCTGCCACCATACCCACGCCGAAACAAGCGCTCATGAGCCCGAAGTGGCGAGCC
CGATCTTCCCCATCGGTGATGTCGGCGATATAGGCGCCAGCAACCGCACCTGTGGCGCCGGTGATGCCGG
CCACGATGCGTCCGGCGTAGAGGCGATTAGTCCAATTTGTTAAAGACAGGATATCAGTGGTCCAGGCTCT
AGTTTTGACTCAACAATATCACCAGCTGAAGCCTATAGAGTACGAGCCATAGATAAAATAAAAGATTTTA
TTTAGTCTCCAGAAAAAGGGGGGAATGAAAGACCCCACCTGTAGGTTTGGCAAGCTAGCTTAAGTAACGC
CATTTTGCAAGGCATGGAAAATACATAACTGAGAATAGAGAAGTTCAGATCAAGGTTAGGAACAGAGAGA
CAGCAGAATATGGGCCAAACAGGATATCTGTGGTAAGCAGTTCCTGCCCCGGCTCAGGGCCAAGAACAGA
TGGTCCCCAGATGCGGTCCCGCCCTCAGCAGTTTCTAGAGAACCATCAGATGTTTCCAGGGTGCCCCAAG
GACCTGAAATGACCCTGTGCCTTATTTGAACTAACCAATCAGTTCGCTTCTCGCTTCTGTTCGCGCGCTT
CTGCTCCCCGAGCTCAATAAAAGAGCCCACAACCCCTCACTCGGCGCGCCAGTCCTCCGATAGACTGCGT
CGCCCGGGTACCCGTATTCCCAATAAAGCCTCTTGCTGTTTGCATCCGAATCGTGGACTCGCTGATCCTT
GGGAGGGTCTCCTCAGATTGATTGACTGCCCACCTCGGGGGTCTTTCATTTGGAGGTTCCACCGAGATTT
GGAGACCCCTGCCCAGGGACCACCGACCCCCCCGCCGGGAGGTAAGCTGGCCAGCGGTCGTTTCGTGTCT
GTCTCTGTCTTTGTGCGTGTTTGTGCCGGCATCTAATGTTTGCGCCTGCGTCTGTACTAGTTAGCTAACT
AGCTCTGTATCTGGCGGACCCGTGGTGGAACTGACGAGTTCTGAACACCCGGCCGCAACCCTGGGAGACG
TCCCAGGGACTTTGGGGGCCGTTTTTGTGGCCCGACCTGAGGAAGGGAGTCGATGTGGAATCCGACCCCG
TCAGGATATGTGGTTCTGGTAGGAGACGAGAACCTAAAACAGTTCCCGCCTCCGTCTGAATTTTTGCTTT
CGGTTTGGAACCGAAGCCGCGCGTCTTGTCTGCTGCAGCGCTGCAGCATCGTTCTGTGTTGTCTCTGTCT
GACTGTGTTTCTGTATTTGTCTGAAAATTAGGGCCAGACTGTTACCACTCCCTTAAGTTTGACCTTAGGT
CACTGGAAAGATGTCGAGCGGATCGCTCACAACCAGTCGGTAGATGTCAAGAAGAGACGTTGGGTTACCT
TCTGCTCTGCAGAATGGCCAACCTTTAACGTCGGATGGCCGCGAGACGGCACCTTTAACCGAGACCTCAT
CACCCAGGTTAAGATCAAGGTCTTTTCACCTGGCCCGCATGGACACCCAGACCAGGTCCCCTACATCGTG
ACCTGGGAAGCCTTGGCTTTTGACCCCCCTCCCTGGGTCAAGCCCTTTGTACACCCTAAGCCTCCGCCTC
CTCTTCCTCCATCCGCCCCGTCTCTCCCCCTTGAACCTCCTCGTTCGACCCCGCCTCGATCCTCCCTTTA
TCCAGCCCTCACTCCTTCTCTAGGCGCCGGAATTCCGAACAGTCTTCCGTAATAGAAGACACAAGGCTCG
AGCGGGATCAATTCCGCCCCCCCCCTAACGTTACTGGCCGAAGCCGCTTGGAATAAGGCCGGTGTGCGTT
TGTCTATATGTTATTTTCCACCATATTGCCGTCTTTTGGCAATGTGAGGGCCCGGAAACCTGGCCCTGTC
TTCTTGACGAGCATTCCTAGGGGTCTTTCCCCTCTCGCCAAAGGAATGCAAGGTCTGTTGAATGTCGTGA
AGGAAGCAGTTCCTCTGGAAGCTTCTTGAAGACAAACAACGTCTGTAGCGACCCTTTGCAGGCAGCGGAA
CCCCCCACCTGGCGACAGGTGCCTCTGCGGCCAAAAGCCACGTGTATAAGATACACCTGCAAAGGCGGCA
CAACCCCAGTGCCACGTTGTGAGTTGGATAGTTGTGGAAAGAGTCAAATGGCTCTCCTCAAGCGTATTCA
ACAAGGGGCTGAAGGATGCCCAGAAGGTACCCCATTGTATGGGATCTGATCTGGGGCCTCGGTGCACATG
CTTTACATGTGTTTAGTCGAGGTTAAAAAAACGTCTAGGCCCCCCGAACCACGGGGACGTGGTTTTCCTT
TGAAAAACACGATAATACCATGCCAGAGCCTTCTAAGTCTGCACCAGCCCCTAAGAAGGGATCTAAGAAA
GCCATCTCTAAGGCGCAGAAGAAGGATGGCAAGAAGCGCAAGCGCAGCCGCAAGGAGAGCTATTCGGTGT
ACGTGTACAAGGTGCTGAAGCAAGTGCACCCCGACACCGGCATCTCCTCCAAGGCCATGGGCATCATGAA
CTCGTTCGTGAACGACATCTTCGAGCGCATCGCGAGCGAGGCGTCCCGCCTGGCGCATTACAACAAGCGC
TCGACCATCACGTCCCGGGAGATCCAGACGGCCGTGCGCCTGCTGCTGCCCGGGGAGCTGGCCAAGCACG
CCGTGTCGGAGGGCACTAAGGCCGTCACCAAGTACACCAGCTCCAAGGACCCACCGGTCGCCACCGGATC
CACGGTCGCCACCATGGGCTACCCATACGATGTGCCAGATTACGCTGGAGGAGGCGGGGGAGGGAGCGGC
TTCGCCAACGAGCTGGGCCCCAGGCTGATGGGCAAGTGCGGAGGAGGCGGGGGAGGGAAGGAGACCGCCG
CCGCCAAGTTCGAGAGGCAGCACATGGACAGCGGCATGCTGATGGTGTAAGCGGCCGCGACTCTAGAGTC
GACCTGCAGGCATGCAAGCTTCAGGTAGCCGGCTAACGTTAACAACCGGTACCTCTAGAACTATAGCTAG
CATGCGCAAATTTAAAGCGCTGATATCGATAAAATAAAAGATTTTATTTAGTCTCCAGAAAAAGGGGGGA
ATGAAAGACCCCACCTGTAGGTTTGGCAAGCTAGCTTAAGTAACGCCATTTTGCAAGGCATGGAAAATAC
ATAACTGAGAATAGAGAAGTTCAGATCAAGGTTAGGAACAGAGAGACAGCAGAATATGGGCCAAACAGGA
TATCTGTGGTAAGCAGTTCCTGCCCCGGCTCAGGGCCAAGAACAGATGGTCCCCAGATGCGGTCCCGCCC
TCAGCAGTTTCTAGAGAACCATCAGATGTTTCCAGGGTGCCCCAAGGACCTGAAATGACCCTGTGCCTTA
TTTGAACTAACCAATCAGTTCGCTTCTCGCTTCTGTTCGCGCGCTTCTGCTCCCCGAGCTCAATAAAAGA
GCCCACAACCCCTCACTCGGCGCGCCAGTCCTCCGATAGACTGCGTCGCCCGGGTACCCGTGTATCCAAT
AAACCCTCTTGCAGTTGCATCCGACTTGTGGTCTCGCTGTTCCTTGGGAGGGTCTCCTCTGAGTGATTGA
CTACCCGTCAGCGGGGGTCTTTCATGGGTAACAGTTTCTTGAAGTTGGAGAACAACATTCTGAGGGTAGG
AGTCGAATATTAAGTAATCCTGACTCAATTAGCCACTGTTTTGAATCCACATACTCCAATACTCCTGAAA
TAGTTCATTATGGACAGCGCAGAAAGAGCTGGGGAGAATTGTGAAATTGTTATCCGCTCACAATTCCACA
CAACATACGAGCCGGAAGCATAAAGTGTAAAGCCTGGGGTGCCTAATGAGTGAGCTAACTCACATTAATT
GCGTTGCGCTCACTGCCCGCTTTCCAGTCGGGAAACCTGTCGTGCCAGCTGCATTAATGAATCGGCCAAC
GCGCGGGGAGAGGCGGTTTGCGTATTGGGCGCTCTTCCGCTTCCTCGCTCACTGACTCGCTGCGCTCGGT
CGTTCGGCTGCGGCGAGCGGTATCAGCTCACTCAAAGGCGGTAATACGGTTATCCACAGAATCAGGGGAT
AACGCAGGAAAGAACATGTGAGCAAAAGGCCAGCAAAAGGCCAGGAACCGTAAAAAGGCCGCGTTGCTGG
CGTTTTTCCATAGGCTCCGCCCCCCTGACGAGCATCACAAAAATCGACGCTCAAGTCAGAGGTGGCGAAA
CCCGACAGGACTATAAAGATACCAGGCGTTTCCCCCTGGAAGCTCCCTCGTGCGCTCTCCTGTTCCGACC
CTGCCGCTTACCGGATACCTGTCCGCCTTTCTCCCTTCGGGAAGCGTGGCGCTTTCTCATAGCTCACGCT
GTAGGTATCTCAGTTCGGTGTAGGTCGTTCGCTCCAAGCTGGGCTGTGTGCACGAACCCCCCGTTCAGCC
CGACCGCTGCGCCTTATCCGGTAACTATCGTCTTGAGTCCAACCCGGTAAGACACGACTTATCGCCACTG
GCAGCAGCCACTGGTAACAGGATTAGCAGAGCGAGGTATGTAGGCGGTGCTACAGAGTTCTTGAAGTGGT
GGCCTAACTACGGCTACACTAGAAGAACAGTATTTGGTATCTGCGCTCTGCTGAAGCCAGTTACCTTCGG
AAAAAGAGTTGGTAGCTCTTGATCCGGCAAACAAACCACCGCTGGTAGCGGTGGTTTTTTTGTTTGCAAG
CAGCAGATTACGCGCAGAAAAAAAGGATCTCAAGAAGATCCTTTGATCTTTTCTACGGGGTCTGACGCTC
AGTGGAACGAAAACTCACGTTAAGGGATTTTGGTCATGAGATTATCAAAAAGGATCTTCACCTAGATCCT
TTTAAATTAAAAATGAAGTTTTAAATCAATCTAAAGTATATATGAGTAAACTTGGTCTGACAGTTACCAA
TGCTTAATCAGTGAGGCACCTATCTCAGCGATCTGTCTATTTCGTTCATCCATAGTTGCCTGACTCCCCG
TCGTGTAGATAACTACGATACGGGAGGGCTTACCATCTGGCCCCAGTGCTGCAATGATACCGCGAGACCC
ACGCTCACCGGCTCCAGATTTATCAGCAATAAACCAGCCAGCCGGAAGGGCCGAGCGCAGAAGTGGTCCT
GCAACTTTATCCGCCTCCATCCAGTCTATTAATTGTTGCCGGGAAGCTAGAGTAAGTAGTTCGCCAGTTA
ATAGTTTGCGCAACGTTGTTGCCATTGCTACAGGCATCGTGGTGTCACGCTCGTCGTTTGGTATGGCTTC
ATTCAGCTCCGGTTCCCAACGATCAAGGCGAGTTACATGATCCCCCATGTTGTGCAAAAAAGCGGTTAGC
TCCTTCGGTCCTCCGATCGTTGTCAGAAGTAAGTTGGCCGCAGTGTTATCACTCATGGTTATGGCAGCAC
TGCATAATTCTCTTACTGTCATGCCATCCGTAAGATGCTTTTCTGTGACTGGTGAGTACTCAACCAAGTC
ATTCTGAGAATAGTGTATGCGGCGACCGAGTTGCTCTTGCCCGGCGTCAATACGGGATAATACCGCGCCA
CATAGCAGAACTTTAAAAGTGCTCATCATTGGAAAACGTTCTTCGGGGCGAAAACTCTCAAGGATCTTAC
CGCTGTTGAGATCCAGTTCGATGTAACCCACTCGTGCACCCAACTGATCTTCAGCATCTTTTACTTTCAC
CAGCGTTTCTGGGTGAGCAAAAACAGGAAGGCAAAATGCCGCAAAAAAGGGAATAAGGGCGACACGGAAA
TGTTGAATACTCATACTCTTCCTTTTTCAATATTATTGAAGCATTTATCAGGGTTATTGTCTCATGAGCG
GATACATATTTGAATGTATTTAGAAAAATAAACAAATAGGGGTTCCGCGCACATTTCCCCGAAAAGTGCC
ACCTGACGTCTAAGAAACCATTATTATCATGACATTAACCTATAAAAATAGGCGTATCACGAGGCCCTTT
CGTCTCGCGCGTTTCGGTGATGACGGTGAAAACCTCTGACACATGCAGCTCCCGGAGACGGTCACAGCTT
GTCTGTAAGCGGATGCCGGGAGCAGACAAGCCCGTCAGGGCGCGTCAGCGGGTGTTGGCGGGTGTCGGGG
CTGGCTTAACTATGCGGCATCAGAGCAGATTGTACTGAGAGTGCACCATATGCGGTGTGAAATACCGCAC
AGATGCGTAAGGAGAAAATACCGCATCAGGCGCCATTCGCCATTCAGGCTGCGCAACTGTTGGGAAGGGC
GATCGGTGCGGGCCTCTTCGCTATTACGCCAGCTGGCGAAAGGGGGATGTGCTGCAAGGCGATTAAGTTG
GGTAACGCCAGGG
